>Addgene plasmid #116732 | pHAGE-EPHA2 | addgene full sequence | sequence record 241215 | Addgene NGS Result
TGGAAGGGCTAATTCACTCCCAAAGAAGACAAGATATCCTTGATCTGTGGATCTACCACACACAAGGCTA
CTTCCCTGATTAGCAGAACTACACACCAGGGCCAGGGGTCAGATATCCACTGACCTTTGGATGGTGCTAC
AAGCTAGTACCAGTTGAGCCAGATAAGGTAGAAGAGGCCAATAAAGGAGAGAACACCAGCTTGTTACACC
CTGTGAGCCTGCATGGGATGGATGACCCGGAGAGAGAAGTGTTAGAGTGGAGGTTTGACAGCCGCCTAGC
ATTTCATCACGTGGCCCGAGAGCTGCATCCGGAGTACTTCAAGAACTGCTGATATCGAGCTTGCTACAAG
GGACTTTCCGCTGGGGACTTTCCAGGGAGGCGTGGCCTGGGCGGGACTGGGGAGTGGCGAGCCCTCAGAT
CCTGCATATAAGCAGCTGCTTTTTGCCTGTACTGGGTCTCTCTGGTTAGACCAGATCTGAGCCTGGGAGC
TCTCTGGCTAACTAGGGAACCCACTGCTTAAGCCTCAATAAAGCTTGCCTTGAGTGCTTCAAGTAGTGTG
TGCCCGTCTGTTGTGTGACTCTGGTAACTAGAGATCCCTCAGACCCTTTTAGTCAGTGTGGAAAATCTCT
AGCAGTGGCGCCCGAACAGGGACTTGAAAGCGAAAGGGAAACCAGAGGAGCTCTCTCGACGCAGGACTCG
GCTTGCTGAAGCGCGCACGGCAAGAGGCGAGGGGCGGCGACTGGTGAGTACGCCAAAAATTTTGACTAGC
GGAGGCTAGAAGGAGAGAGATGGGTGCGAGAGCGTCAGTATTAAGCGGGGGAGAATTAGATCGCGATGGG
AAAAAATTCGGTTAAGGCCAGGGGGAAAGAAAAAATATAAATTAAAACATATAGTATGGGCAAGCAGGGA
GCTAGAACGATTCGCAGTTAATCCTGGCCTGTTAGAAACATCAGAAGGCTGTAGACAAATACTGGGACAG
CTACAACCATCCCTTCAGACAGGATCAGAAGAACTTAGATCATTATATAATACAGTAGCAACCCTCTATT
GTGTGCATCAAAGGATAGAGATAAAAGACACCAAGGAAGCTTTAGACAAGATAGAGGAAGAGCAAAACAA
AAGTAAGACCACCGCACAGCAAGCGGCCGGCCGCTGATCTTCAGACCTGGAGGAGGAGATATGAGGGACA
ATTGGAGAAGTGAATTATATAAATATAAAGTAGTAAAAATTGAACCATTAGGAGTAGCACCCACCAAGGC
AAAGAGAAGAGTGGTGCAGAGAGAAAAAAGAGCAGTGGGAATAGGAGCTTTGTTCCTTGGGTTCTTGGGA
GCAGCAGGAAGCACTATGGGCGCAGCGTCAATGACGCTGACGGTACAGGCCAGACAATTATTGTCTGGTA
TAGTGCAGCAGCAGAACAATTTGCTGAGGGCTATTGAGGCGCAACAGCATCTGTTGCAACTCACAGTCTG
GGGCATCAAGCAGCTCCAGGCAAGAATCCTGGCTGTGGAAAGATACCTAAAGGATCAACAGCTCCTGGGG
ATTTGGGGTTGCTCTGGAAAACTCATTTGCACCACTGCTGTGCCTTGGAATGCTAGTTGGAGTAATAAAT
CTCTGGAACAGATTTGGAATCACACGACCTGGATGGAGTGGGACAGAGAAATTAACAATTACACAAGCTT
AATACACTCCTTAATTGAAGAATCGCAAAACCAGCAAGAAAAGAATGAACAAGAATTATTGGAATTAGAT
AAATGGGCAAGTTTGTGGAATTGGTTTAACATAACAAATTGGCTGTGGTATATAAAATTATTCATAATGA
TAGTAGGAGGCTTGGTAGGTTTAAGAATAGTTTTTGCTGTACTTTCTATAGTGAATAGAGTTAGGCAGGG
ATATTCACCATTATCGTTTCAGACCCACCTCCCAACCCCGAGGGGACCCGACAGGCCCGAAGGAATAGAA
GAAGAAGGTGGAGAGAGAGACAGAGACAGATCCATTCGATTAGTGAACGGATCTCGACGGTATCGCCGAA
TTCACAAATGGCAGTATTCATCCACAATTTTAAAAGAAAAGGGGGGATTGGGGGGTACAGTGCAGGGGAA
AGAATAGTAGACATAATAGCAACAGACATACAAACTAAAGAATTACAAAAACAAATTACAAAAATTCAAA
ATTTTCGGGTTTATTACAGGGACAGCAGAGATCCAGTTTGGACTAGTCGTGAGGCTCCGGTGCCCGTCAG
TGGGCAGAGCGCACATCGCCCACAGTCCCCGAGAAGTTGGGGGGAGGGGTCGGCAATTGAACCGGTGCCT
AGAGAAGGTGGCGCGGGGTAAACTGGGAAAGTGATGTCGTGTACTGGCTCCGCCTTTTTCCCGAGGGTGG
GGGAGAACCGTATATAAGTGCAGTAGTCGCCGTGAACGTTCTTTTTCGCAACGGGTTTGCCGCCAGAACA
CAGGTAAGTGCCGTGTGTGGTTCCCGCGGGCCTGGCCTCTTTACGGGTTATGGCCCTTGCGTGCCTTGAA
TTACTTCCACCTGGCTGCAGTACGTGATTCTTGATCCCGAGCTTCGGGTTGGAAGTGGGTGGGAGAGTTC
GAGGCCTTGCGCTTAAGGAGCCCCTTCGCCTCGTGCTTGAGTTGAGGCCTGGCCTGGGCGCTGGGGCCGC
CGCGTGCGAATCTGGTGGCACCTTCGCGCCTGTCTCGCTGCTTTCGATAAGTCTCTAGCCATTTAAAATT
TTTGATGACCTGCTGCGACGCTTTTTTTCTGGCAAGATAGTCTTGTAAATGCGGGCCAAGATCTGCACAC
TGGTATTTCGGTTTTTGGGGCCGCGGGCGGCGACGGGGCCCGTGCGTCCCAGCGCACATGTTCGGCGAGG
CGGGGCCTGCGAGCGCGGCCACCGAGAATCGGACGGGGGTAGTCTCAAGCTGGCCGGCCTGCTCTGGTGC
CTGGCCTCGCGCCGCCGTGTATCGCCCCGCCCTGGGCGGCAAGGCTGGCCCGGTCGGCACCAGTTGCGTG
AGCGGAAAGATGGCCGCTTCCCGGCCCTGCTGCAGGGAGCTCAAAATGGAGGACGCGGCGCTCGGGAGAG
CGGGCGGGTGAGTCACCCACACAAAGGAAAAGGGCCTTTCCGTCCTCAGCCGTCGCTTCATGTGACTCCA
CGGAGTACCGGGCGCCGTCCAGGCACCTCGATTAGTTCTCGAGCTTTTGGAGTACGTCGTCTTTAGGTTG
GGGGGAGGGGTTTTATGCGATGGAGTTTCCCCACACTGAGTGGGTGGAGACTGAAGTTAGGCCAGCTTGG
CACTTGATGTAATTCTCCTTGGAATTTGCCCTTTTTGAGTTTGGATCTTGGTTCATTCTCAAGCCTCAGA
CAGTGGTTCAAAGTTTTTTTCTTCCATTTCAGGTGTCGTGAAGCGGCCCTGCAGATATCAACAAGTTTGT
ACAAAAAAGCAGGCACCATGGAGCTCCAGGCAGCCCGCGCCTGCTTCGCCCTGCTGTGGGGCTGTGCGCT
GGCCGCGGCCGCGGCGGCGCAGGGCAAGGAAGTGGTACTGCTGGACTTTGCTGCAGCTGGAGGGGAGCTC
GGCTGGCTCACACACCCGTATGGCAAAGGGTGGGACCTGATGCAGAACATCATGAATGACATGCCGATCT
ACATGTACTCCGTGTGCAACGTGATGTCTGGCGACCAGGACAACTGGCTCCGCACCAACTGGGTGTACCG
AGGAGAGGCTGAGCGTATCTTCATTGAGCTCAAGTTTACTGTACGTGACTGCAACAGCTTCCCTGGTGGC
GCCAGCTCCTGCAAGGAGACTTTCAACCTCTACTATGCCGAGTCGGACCTGGACTACGGCACCAACTTCC
AGAAGCGCCTGTTCACCAAGATTGACACCATTGCGCCCGATGAGATCACCGTCAGCAGCGACTTCGAGGC
ACGCCACGTGAAGCTGAACGTGGAGGAGCGCTCCGTGGGGCCGCTCACCCGCAAAGGCTTCTACCTGGCC
TTCCAGGATATCGGTGCCTGTGTGGCGCTGCTCTCCGTCCGTGTCTACTACAAGAAGTGCCCCGAGCTGC
TGCAGGGCCTGGCCCACTTCCCTGAGACCATCGCCGGCTCTGATGCACCTTCCCTGGCCACTGTGGCCGG
CACCTGTGTGGACCATGCCGTGGTGCCACCGGGGGGTGAAGAGCCCCGTATGCACTGTGCAGTGGATGGC
GAGTGGCTGGTGCCCATTGGGCAGTGCCTGTGCCAGGCAGGCTACGAGAAGGTGGAGGATGCCTGCCAGG
CCTGCTCGCCTGGATTTTTTAAGTTTGAGGCATCTGAGAGCCCCTGCTTGGAGTGCCCTGAGCACACGCT
GCCATCCCCTGAGGGTGCCACCTCCTGCGAGTGTGAGGAAGGCTTCTTCCGGGCACCTCAGGACCCAGCG
TCGATGCCTTGCACACGACCCCCCTCCGCCCCACACTACCTCACAGCCGTGGGCATGGGTGCCAAGGTGG
AGCTGCGCTGGACGCCCCCTCAGGACAGCGGGGGCCGCGAGGACATTGTCTACAGCGTCACCTGCGAACA
GTGCTGGCCCGAGTCTGGGGAATGCGGGCCGTGTGAGGCCAGTGTGCGCTACTCGGAGCCTCCTCACGGA
CTGACCCGCACCAGTGTGACAGTGAGCGACCTGGAGCCCCACATGAACTACACCTTCACCGTGGAGGCCC
GCAATGGCGTCTCAGGCCTGGTAACCAGCCGCAGCTTCCGTACTGCCAGTGTCAGCATCAACCAGACAGA
GCCCCCCAAGGTGAGGCTGGAGGGCCGCAGCACCACCTCGCTTAGCGTCTCCTGGAGCATCCCCCCGCCG
CAGCAGAGCCGAGTGTGGAAGTACGAGGTCACTTACCGCAAGAAGGGAGACTCCAACAGCTACAATGTGC
GCCGCACCGAGGGTTTCTCCGTGACCCTGGACGACCTGGCCCCAGACACCACCTACCTGGTCCAGGTGCA
GGCACTGACGCAGGAGGGCCAGGGGGCCGGCAGCAAGGTGCACGAATTCCAGACGCTGTCCCCGGAGGGA
TCTGGCAACTTGGCGGTGATTGGCGGCGTGGCTGTCGGTGTGGTCCTGCTTCTGGTGCTGGCAGGAGTTG
GCTTCTTTATCCACCGCAGGAGGAAGAACCAGCGTGCCCGCCAGTCCCCGGAGGACGTTTACTTCTCCAA
GTCAGAACAACTGAAGCCCCTGAAGACATACGTGGACCCCCACACATATGAGGACCCCAACCAGGCTGTG
TTGAAGTTCACTACCGAGATCCATCCATCCTGTGTCACTCGGCAGAAGGTGATCGGAGCAGGAGAGTTTG
GGGAGGTGTACAAGGGCATGCTGAAGACATCCTCGGGGAAGAAGGAGGTGCCGGTGGCCATCAAGACGCT
GAAAGCCGGCTACACAGAGAAGCAGCGAGTGGACTTCCTCGGCGAGGCCGGCATCATGGGCCAGTTCAGC
CACCACAACATCATCCGCCTAGAGGGCGTCATCTCCAAATACAAGCCCATGATGATCATCACTGAGTACA
TGGAGAATGGGGCCCTGGACAAGTTCCTTCGGGAGAAGGATGGCGAGTTCAGCGTGCTGCAGCTGGTGGG
CATGCTGCGGGGCATCGCAGCTGGCATGAAGTACCTGGCCAACATGAACTATGTGCACCGTGACCTGGCT
GCCCGCAACATCCTCGTCAACAGCAACCTGGTCTGCAAGGTGTCTGACTTTGGCCTGTCCCGCGTGCTGG
AGGACGACCCCGAGGCCACCTACACCACCAGTGGCGGCAAGATCCCCATCCGCTGGACCGCCCCGGAGGC
CATTTCCTACCGGAAGTTCACCTCTGCCAGCGACGTGTGGAGCTTTGGCATTGTCATGTGGGAGGTGATG
ACCTATGGCGAGCGGCCCTACTGGGAGTTGTCCAACCACGAGGTGATGAAAGCCATCAATGATGGCTTCC
GGCTCCCCACACCCATGGACTGCCCCTCCGCCATCTACCAGCTCATGATGCAGTGCTGGCAGCAGGAGCG
TGCCCGCCGCCCCAAGTTCGCTGACATCGTCAGCATCCTGGACAAGCTCATTCGTGCCCCTGACTCCCTC
AAGACCCTGGCTGACTTTGACCCCCGCGTGTCTATCCGGCTCCCCAGCACGAGCGGCTCGGAGGGGGTGC
CCTTCCGCACGGTGTCCGAGTGGCTGGAGTCCATCAAGATGCAGCAGTATACGGAGCACTTCATGGCGGC
CGGCTACACTGCCATCGAGAAGGTGGTGCAGATGACCAACGACGACATCAAGAGGATTGGGGTGCGGCTG
CCCGGCCACCAGAAGCGCATCGCCTACAGCCTGCTGGGACTCAAGGACCAGGTGAACACTGTGGGGATCC
CCATCTAGAACCCAGCTTTCTTGTACAAAGTGGTTGATATCCAGCACAGTGGCGGCCGCTCGAGTCTAGA
GGGCCCGCGGTTCGAAGGTAAGCCTATCCCTAACCCTCTCCTCGGTCTCGATTCTACGCGTACCGGTTAG
TAATGAGATCCCTCCCCCCCCCCTAACGTTACTGGCCGAAGCCGCTTGGAATAAGGCCGGTGTGCGTTTG
TCTATATGTTATTTTCCACCATATTGCCGTCTTTTGGCAATGTGAGGGCCCGGAAACCTGGCCCTGTCTT
CTTGACGAGCATTCCTAGGGGTCTTTCCCCTCTCGCCAAAGGAATGCAAGGTCTGTTGAATGTCGTGAAG
GAAGCAGTTCCTCTGGAAGCTTCTTGAAGACAAACAACGTCTGTAGCGACCCTTTGCAGGCAGCGGAACC
CCCCACCTGGCGACAGGTGCCTCTGCGGCCAAAAGCCACGTGTATAAGATACACCTGCAAAGGCGGCACA
ACCCCAGTGCCACGTTGTGAGTTGGATAGTTGTGGAAAGAGTCAAATGGCTCTCCTCAAGCGTATTCAAC
AAGGGGCTGAAGGATGCCCAGAAGGTACCCCATTGTATGGGATCTGATCTGGGGCCTCGGTGCACATGCT
TTACATGTGTTTAGTCGAGGTTAAAAAAACGTCTAGGCCCCCCGAACCACGGGGACGTGGTTTTCCTTTG
AAAAACACGATGATAATATGGCCACACATATGGTGAGCAAGGGCGAGGAGCTGTTCACCGGGGTGGTGCC
CATCCTGGTCGAGCTGGACGGCGACGTAAACGGCCACAAGTTCAGCGTGTCCGGCGAGGGCGAGGGCGAT
GCCACCTACGGCAAGCTGACCCTGAAGTTCATCTGCACCACCGGCAAGCTGCCCGTGCCCTGGCCCACCC
TCGTGACCACCCTGACCTACGGCGTGCAGTGCTTCAGCCGCTACCCCGACCACATGAAGCAGCACGACTT
CTTCAAGTCCGCCATGCCCGAAGGCTACGTCCAGGAGCGCACCATCTTCTTCAAGGACGACGGCAACTAC
AAGACCCGCGCCGAGGTGAAGTTCGAGGGCGACACCCTGGTGAACCGCATCGAGCTGAAGGGCATCGACT
TCAAGGAGGACGGCAACATCCTGGGGCACAAGCTGGAGTACAACTACAACAGCCACAACGTCTATATCAT
GGCCGACAAGCAGAAGAACGGCATCAAGGTGAACTTCAAGATCCGCCACAACATCGAGGACGGCAGCGTG
CAGCTCGCCGACCACTACCAGCAGAACACCCCCATCGGCGACGGCCCCGTGCTGCTGCCCGACAACCACT
ACCTGAGCACCCAGTCCGCCCTGAGCAAAGACCCCAACGAGAAGCGCGATCACATGGTCCTGCTGGAGTT
CGTGACCGCCGCCGGGATCACTCTCGGCATGGACGAGCTGTACAAGTAAATCGATAGATCCTAATCAACC
TCTGGATTACAAAATTTGTGAAAGATTGACTGGTATTCTTAACTATGTTGCTCCTTTTACGCTATGTGGA
TACGCTGCTTTAATGCCTTTGTATCATGCTATTGCTTCCCGTATGGCTTTCATTTTCTCCTCCTTGTATA
AATCCTGGTTGCTGTCTCTTTATGAGGAGTTGTGGCCCGTTGTCAGGCAACGTGGCGTGGTGTGCACTGT
GTTTGCTGACGCAACCCCCACTGGTTGGGGCATTGCCACCACCTGTCAGCTCCTTTCCGGGACTTTCGCT
TTCCCCCTCCCTATTGCCACGGCGGAACTCATCGCCGCCTGCCTTGCCCGCTGCTGGACAGGGGCTCGGC
TGTTGGGCACTGACAATTCCGTGGTGTTGTCGGGGAAATCATCGTCCTTTCCTTGGCTGCTCGCCTGTGT
TGCCACCTGGATTCTGCGCGGGACGTCCTTCTGCTACGTCCCTTCGGCCCTCAATCCAGCGGACCTTCCT
TCCCGCGGCCTGCTGCCGGCTCTGCGGCCTCTTCCGCGTCTTCGCCTTCGCCCTCAGACGAGTCGGATCT
CCCTTTGGGCCGCCTCCCCGCCTGAGATCCTTTAAGACCAATGACTTACAAGGCAGCTGTAGATCTTAGC
CACTTTTTAAAAGAAAAGGGGGGACTGGAAGGGCTAATTCACTCCCAACGAAGACAAGATCTGCTTTTTG
CTTGTACTGGGTCTCTCTGGTTAGACCAGATCTGAGCCTGGGAGCTCTCTGGCTAACTAGGGAACCCACT
GCTTAAGCCTCAATAAAGCTTGCCTTGAGTGCTTCAAGTAGTGTGTGCCCGTCTGTTGTGTGACTCTGGT
AACTAGAGATCCCTCAGACCCTTTTAGTCAGTGTGGAAAATCTCTAGCAGTAGTAGTTCATGTCATCTTA
TTATTCAGTATTTATAACTTGCAAAGAAATGAATATCAGAGAGTGAGAGGCCCGGGTTAATTAAGGAAAG
GGCTAGATCATTCTTGAAGACGAAAGGGCCTCGTGATACGCCTATTTTTATAGGTTAATGTCATGATAAT
AATGGTTTCTTAGACGTCAGGTGGCACTTTTCGGGGAAATGTGCGCGGAACCCCTATTTGTTTATTTTTC
TAAATACATTCAAATATGTATCCGCTCATGAGACAATAACCCTGATAAATGCTTCAATAATATTGAAAAA
GGAAGAGTATGAGTATTCAACATTTCCGTGTCGCCCTTATTCCCTTTTTTGCGGCATTTTGCCTTCCTGT
TTTTGCTCACCCAGAAACGCTGGTGAAAGTAAAAGATGCTGAAGATCAGTTGGGTGCACGAGTGGGTTAC
ATCGAACTGGATCTCAACAGCGGTAAGATCCTTGAGAGTTTTCGCCCCGAAGAACGTTTTCCAATGATGA
GCACTTTTAAAGTTCTGCTATGTGGCGCGGTATTATCCCGTGTTGACGCCGGGCAAGAGCAACTCGGTCG
CCGCATACACTATTCTCAGAATGACTTGGTTGAGTACTCACCAGTCACAGAAAAGCATCTTACGGATGGC
ATGACAGTAAGAGAATTATGCAGTGCTGCCATAACCATGAGTGATAACACTGCGGCCAACTTACTTCTGA
CAACGATCGGAGGACCGAAGGAGCTAACCGCTTTTTTGCACAACATGGGGGATCATGTAACTCGCCTTGA
TCGTTGGGAACCGGAGCTGAATGAAGCCATACCAAACGACGAGCGTGACACCACGATGCCTGTAGCAATG
GCAACAACGTTGCGCAAACTATTAACTGGCGAACTACTTACTCTAGCTTCCCGGCAACAATTAATAGACT
GGATGGAGGCGGATAAAGTTGCAGGACCACTTCTGCGCTCGGCCCTTCCGGCTGGCTGGTTTATTGCTGA
TAAATCTGGAGCCGGTGAGCGTGGGTCTCGCGGTATCATTGCAGCACTGGGGCCAGATGGTAAGCCCTCC
CGTATCGTAGTTATCTACACGACGGGGAGTCAGGCAACTATGGATGAACGAAATAGACAGATCGCTGAGA
TAGGTGCCTCACTGATTAAGCATTGGTAACTGTCAGACCAAGTTTACTCATATATACTTTAGATTGATTT
AAAACTTCATTTTTAATTTAAAAGGATCTAGGTGAAGATCCTTTTTGATAATCTCATGACCAAAATCCCT
TAACGTGAGTTTTCGTTCCACTGAGCGTCAGACCCCGTAGAAAAGATCAAAGGATCTTCTTGAGATCCTT
TTTTTCTGCGCGTAATCTGCTGCTTGCAAACAAAAAAACCACCGCTACCAGCGGTGGTTTGTTTGCCGGA
TCAAGAGCTACCAACTCTTTTTCCGAAGGTAACTGGCTTCAGCAGAGCGCAGATACCAAATACTGTTCTT
CTAGTGTAGCCGTAGTTAGGCCACCACTTCAAGAACTCTGTAGCACCGCCTACATACCTCGCTCTGCTAA
TCCTGTTACCAGTGGCTGCTGCCAGTGGCGATAAGTCGTGTCTTACCGGGTTGGACTCAAGACGATAGTT
ACCGGATAAGGCGCAGCGGTCGGGCTGAACGGGGGGTTCGTGCACACAGCCCAGCTTGGAGCGAACGACC
TACACCGAACTGAGATACCTACAGCGTGAGCTATGAGAAAGCGCCACGCTTCCCGAAGGGAGAAAGGCGG
ACAGGTATCCGGTAAGCGGCAGGGTCGGAACAGGAGAGCGCACGAGGGAGCTTCCAGGGGGAAACGCCTG
GTATCTTTATAGTCCTGTCGGGTTTCGCCACCTCTGACTTGAGCGTCGATTTTTGTGATGCTCGTCAGGG
GGGCGGAGCCTATGGAAAAACGCCAGCAACGCGGCCTTTTTACGGTTCCTGGCCTTTTGCTGGCCTTTTG
CTCACATGTTCTTTCCTGCGTTATCCCCTGATTCTGTGGATAACCGTATTACCGCCTTTGAGTGAGCTGA
TACCGCTCGCCGCAGCCGAACGACCGAGCGCAGCGAGTCAGTGAGCGAGGAAGCGGAAGAGCGCCCAATA
CGCAAACCGCCTCTCCCCGCGCGTTGGCCGATTCATTAATGCAGCAAGCTCATGGCTGACTAATTTTTTT
TATTTATGCAGAGGCCGAGGCCGCCTCGGCCTCTGAGCTATTCCAGAAGTAGTGAGGAGGCTTTTTTGGA
GGCCTAGGCTTTTGCAAAAAGCTCCCCGTGGCACGACAGGTTTCCCGACTGGAAAGCGGGCAGTGAGCGC
AACGCAATTAATGTGAGTTAGCTCACTCATTAGGCACCCCAGGCTTTACACTTTATGCTTCCGGCTCGTA
TGTTGTGTGGAATTGTGAGCGGATAACAATTTCACACAGGAAACAGCTATGACATGATTACGAATTTCAC
AAATAAAGCATTTTTTTCACTGCATTCTAGTTGTGGTTTGTCCAAACTCATCAATGTATCTTATCATGTC
TGGATCAACTGGATAACTCAAGCTAACCAAAATCATCCCAAACTTCCCACCCCATACCCTATTACCACTG
CCAATTACCTGTGGTTTCATTTACTCTAAACCTGTGATTCCTCTGAATTATTTTCATTTTAAAGAAATTG
TATTTGTTAAATATGTACTACAAACTTAGTAGT
Features (pLannotate 1.2.2; 27 found; start..end, strand, type, name):
    377..634     +  LTR            5' LTR (truncated): truncated 5' long terminal repeat (LTR) from HIV-1
    681..806     +  misc_feature   HIV-1 Ψ: packaging signal of human immunodeficiency virus type 1
    790..1128    +  CDS            HIV-1 gag (fragment): gag protein from human immunodeficiency virus 1; gag
   1303..1536    +  misc_feature   RRE: The Rev response element (RRE) of HIV-1 allows for Rev-dependent mRNA export from the nucleus to the cytoplasm.
   1913..2013    +  CDS            Rev (fragment): human immunodeficiency virus 1 (HIV-1) Rev protein; rev; enhances nuclear export of unspliced and incompletely spliced viral mRNAs
   2058..2175    +  misc_feature   cPPT/CTS: central polypurine tract and central termination sequence of HIV-1
   2223..3401    +  promoter       EF-1α promoter: strong constitutive promoter for human elongation factor EF-1α
   3422..3442    +  protein_bind   attB1: mutant version of attB; core recombination site for the Gateway® BP reaction BP Clonase™
   3448..6375    +  CDS            EPHA2: EPHA2_HUMAN - Also known as ECK. Experimental evidence at protein level: Swiss-Prot protein existence level 1. (Microbial infection) Acts as a receptor for hepatitis C virus (HCV) in hepatocytes and facilitates its cell entry. Mediates HCV entry by promoting the formation of the CD81-CLDN1 receptor complexes that are essential for HCV entry and by enhancing membrane fusion of cells expressing HCV envelope glycoproteins. From Homo sapiens (Human).
   6380..6404    -  protein_bind   attB2: mutant version of attB; recombination site for the Gateway® BP reaction BP Clonase™
   6457..6498    +  CDS            V5 tag: epitope tag from simian virus 5
   6624..7086    +  misc_feature   IRES: internal ribosome entry site (IRES) of the encephalomyocarditis virus (EMCV)
   7100..7819    +  CDS            EGFP: the original enhanced GFP (Yang et al., 1996) mammalian codon-optimized
   7833..8421    +  misc_feature   WPRE: woodchuck hepatitis virus posttranscriptional regulatory element
   8429..8494    +  CDS            nef (fragment): NEF_HV1Z2 - Experimental evidence at protein level: Swiss-Prot protein existence level 1. Extracellular Nef protein targets CD4(+) T-lymphocytes for apoptosis by interacting with CXCR4 surface receptors. From Human immunodeficiency virus type 1 group M subtype D (isolate Z2/CDC-Z34) (HIV-1).
   8496..8729    +  LTR            3' LTR (ΔU3): self-inactivating 3' long terminal repeat (LTR) from HIV-1
   8934..9038    +  promoter       AmpR promoter: bla
   9039..9899    +  CDS            AmpR: β-lactamase; bla; confers resistance to ampicillin, carbenicillin, and related antibiotics
  10070..10658   +  rep_origin     ori: high-copy-number ColE1/pMB1/pBR322/pUC origin of replication
  10841..10895   +  CDS            lacI (fragment): lac repressor; lacI; The lac repressor binds to the lac operator to inhibit transcription in E. coli. This inhibition can be relieved by adding lactose or isopropyl-β-D-thiogalactopyranoside (IPTG).
  10901..10994   +  rep_origin     SV40 ori (fragment): SV40 origin of replication
  11019..11056   +  CDS            lacI (fragment): lac repressor; lacI; The lac repressor binds to the lac operator to inhibit transcription in E. coli. This inhibition can be relieved by adding lactose or isopropyl-β-D-thiogalactopyranoside (IPTG).
  11069..11090   +  protein_bind   CAP binding site: CAP binding activates transcription in the presence of cAMP. E. coli catabolite activator protein
  11105..11135   +  promoter       lac promoter: promoter for the E. coli lac operon
  11139..11161   +  protein_bind   lac operator (fragment): The lac repressor binds to the lac operator to inhibit transcription in E. coli. This inhibition can be relieved by adding lactose or isopropyl-β-D-thiogalactopyranoside (IPTG). lac repressor encoded by lacI
  11193..11276   +  polyA_signal   SV40 poly(A) signal (fragment): SV40 polyadenylation signal
  11443..329     +  CDS            nef (fragment) (across the origin): NEF_HV1BR - Experimental evidence at protein level: Swiss-Prot protein existence level 1. Extracellular Nef protein targets CD4(+) T-lymphocytes for apoptosis by interacting with CXCR4 surface receptors (PubMed:14990729). From Human immunodeficiency virus type 1 group M subtype B (isolate BRU/LAI) (HIV-1).
