[The description below was written by a language model from this plasmid's Addgene catalogue record and pLannotate feature annotations shown in this document.]
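Description:
pHAGE-EPHA2 is an HIV-1-derived lentiviral expression plasmid of about 11.4 kb, built on the pHAGE backbone to deliver wild-type human EPHA2, the ephrin type-A receptor 2 tyrosine kinase, into mammalian cells. It is propagated in E. coli using a high-copy ColE1/pUC-type origin and an ampicillin resistance gene (β-lactamase). A recombination-deficient strain is recorded for growth, as is usual for plasmids carrying repeated LTRs. The viral portion contains a truncated 5' LTR, the Ψ packaging signal with an adjoining gag fragment, the Rev response element for nuclear export of the genomic RNA, the cPPT/CTS element, and a ΔU3 self-inactivating 3' LTR. The vector therefore depends on packaging and envelope functions supplied in trans, and the integrated provirus lacks LTR promoter activity.

Between the LTRs, the constitutive human EF-1α promoter drives the EPHA2 open reading frame, which was inserted by Gateway recombination and is flanked by attB1 and attB2 sites. A V5 epitope tag is annotated downstream of attB2. Whether it is translated as a C-terminal fusion depends on whether the EPHA2 insert retains its stop codon, which the record does not state. An EMCV IRES followed by EGFP allows the fluorescent reporter to be translated from the same transcript, so transduced cells can be identified or sorted by green fluorescence. No mammalian drug-selection marker is annotated. A WPRE ahead of the 3' LTR enhances transcript stability and expression. The remaining lac, SV40 and nef fragments are backbone remnants. The plasmid was deposited in connection with a systematic study of the functional effects of somatic cancer mutations, and it carries the wild-type form of the gene.
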