Addgene plasmid #116732: pHAGE-EPHA2
Purpose: Lentiviral expression of EPHA2
Depositing lab: Gordon Mills & Kenneth Scott. Depositing organization: Baylor College of Medicine. Publication: Systematic Functional Annotation of Somatic Mutations in Cancer. Ng PK, Li J, Jeong KJ, Shao S, Chen H, Tsang YH, Sengupta S, Wang Z, Bhavana VH, Tran R, Soewito S, Minussi DC, Moreno D, Kong K, Dogruluk T, Lu H, Gao J, Tokheim C, Zhou DC, Johnson AM, Zeng J, Ip CKM, Ju Z, Wester M, Yu S, Li Y, Vellano CP, Schultz N, Karchin R, Ding L, Lu Y, Cheung LWT, Chen K, Shaw KR, Meric-Bernstam F, Scott KL, Yi S, Sahni N, Liang H, Mills GB. Cancer Cell. 2018 Mar 12;33(3):450-462.e10. doi: 10.1016/j.ccell.2018.01.021. PubMed 29533785.
Backbone
  Vector backbone: pHAGE
  Vector type: Lentiviral
Growth in bacteria
  Bacterial resistance: Ampicillin, 100 μg/mL
  Growth temperature: 37°C
  Growth strain: Stbl3
  Copy number: High Copy
Gene/Insert
  Gene/Insert name: EPHA2
  Species: H. sapiens (human)
  Mutation: WT
  Entrez Gene: EPHA2 (a.k.a. ARCC2, CTPA, CTPP1, CTRCT6, ECK)
  Cloning method: Gateway Cloning
Terms and licenses: Academic/Nonprofit Terms; Industry Terms: Not Available to Industry
How to cite: pHAGE-EPHA2 was a gift from Gordon Mills & Kenneth Scott (Addgene plasmid # 116732 ; http://n2t.net/addgene:116732 ; RRID:Addgene_116732)
