>Addgene plasmid #116732 | pHAGE-EPHA2 | depositor partial sequence | sequence record 219607 | insert
ATGGAGCTCCAGGCAGCCCGCGCCTGCTTCGCCCTGCTGTGGGGCTGTGCGCTGGCCGCGGCCGCGGCGG
CGCAGGGCAAGGAAGTGGTACTGCTGGACTTTGCTGCAGCTGGAGGGGAGCTCGGCTGGCTCACACACCC
GTATGGCAAAGGGTGGGACCTGATGCAGAACATCATGAATGACATGCCGATCTACATGTACTCCGTGTGC
AACGTGATGTCTGGCGACCAGGACAACTGGCTCCGCACCAACTGGGTGTACCGAGGAGAGGCTGAGCGTA
TCTTCATTGAGCTCAAGTTTACTGTACGTGACTGCAACAGCTTCCCTGGTGGCGCCAGCTCCTGCAAGGA
GACTTTCAACCTCTACTATGCCGAGTCGGACCTGGACTACGGCACCAACTTCCAGAAGCGCCTGTTCACC
AAGATTGACACCATTGCGCCCGATGAGATCACCGTCAGCAGCGACTTCGAGGCACGCCACGTGAAGCTGA
ACGTGGAGGAGCGCTCCGTGGGGCCGCTCACCCGCAAAGGCTTCTACCTGGCCTTCCAGGATATCGGTGC
CTGTGTGGCGCTGCTCTCCGTCCGTGTCTACTACAAGAAGTGCCCCGAGCTGCTGCAGGGCCTGGCCCAC
TTCCCTGAGACCATCGCCGGCTCTGATGCACCTTCCCTGGCCACTGTGGCCGGCACCTGTGTGGACCATG
CCGTGGTGCCACCGGGGGGTGAAGAGCCCCGTATGCACTGTGCAGTGGATGGCGAGTGGCTGGTGCCCAT
TGGGCAGTGCCTGTGCCAGGCAGGCTACGAGAAGGTGGAGGATGCCTGCCAGGCCTGCTCGCCTGGATTT
TTTAAGTTTGAGGCATCTGAGAGCCCCTGCTTGGAGTGCCCTGAGCACACGCTGCCATCCCCTGAGGGTG
CCACCTCCTGCGAGTGTGAGGAAGGCTTCTTCCGGGCACCTCAGGACCCAGCGTCGATGCCTTGCACACG
ACCCCCCTCCGCCCCACACTACCTCACAGCCGTGGGCATGGGTGCCAAGGTGGAGCTGCGCTGGACGCCC
CCTCAGGACAGCGGGGGCCGCGAGGACATTGTCTACAGCGTCACCTGCGAACAGTGCTGGCCCGAGTCTG
GGGAATGCGGGCCGTGTGAGGCCAGTGTGCGCTACTCGGAGCCTCCTCACGGACTGACCCGCACCAGTGT
GACAGTGAGCGACCTGGAGCCCCACATGAACTACACCTTCACCGTGGAGGCCCGCAATGGCGTCTCAGGC
CTGGTAACCAGCCGCAGCTTCCGTACTGCCAGTGTCAGCATCAACCAGACAGAGCCCCCCAAGGTGAGGC
TGGAGGGCCGCAGCACCACCTCGCTTAGCGTCTCCTGGAGCATCCCCCCGCCGCAGCAGAGCCGAGTGTG
GAAGTACGAGGTCACTTACCGCAAGAAGGGAGACTCCAACAGCTACAATGTGCGCCGCACCGAGGGTTTC
TCCGTGACCCTGGACGACCTGGCCCCAGACACCACCTACCTGGTCCAGGTGCAGGCACTGACGCAGGAGG
GCCAGGGGGCCGGCAGCAAGGTGCACGAATTCCAGACGCTGTCCCCGGAGGGATCTGGCAACTTGGCGGT
GATTGGCGGCGTGGCTGTCGGTGTGGTCCTGCTTCTGGTGCTGGCAGGAGTTGGCTTCTTTATCCACCGC
AGGAGGAAGAACCAGCGTGCCCGCCAGTCCCCGGAGGACGTTTACTTCTCCAAGTCAGAACAACTGAAGC
CCCTGAAGACATACGTGGACCCCCACACATATGAGGACCCCAACCAGGCTGTGTTGAAGTTCACTACCGA
GATCCATCCATCCTGTGTCACTCGGCAGAAGGTGATCGGAGCAGGAGAGTTTGGGGAGGTGTACAAGGGC
ATGCTGAAGACATCCTCGGGGAAGAAGGAGGTGCCGGTGGCCATCAAGACGCTGAAAGCCGGCTACACAG
AGAAGCAGCGAGTGGACTTCCTCGGCGAGGCCGGCATCATGGGCCAGTTCAGCCACCACAACATCATCCG
CCTAGAGGGCGTCATCTCCAAATACAAGCCCATGATGATCATCACTGAGTACATGGAGAATGGGGCCCTG
GACAAGTTCCTTCGGGAGAAGGATGGCGAGTTCAGCGTGCTGCAGCTGGTGGGCATGCTGCGGGGCATCG
CAGCTGGCATGAAGTACCTGGCCAACATGAACTATGTGCACCGTGACCTGGCTGCCCGCAACATCCTCGT
CAACAGCAACCTGGTCTGCAAGGTGTCTGACTTTGGCCTGTCCCGCGTGCTGGAGGACGACCCCGAGGCC
ACCTACACCACCAGTGGCGGCAAGATCCCCATCCGCTGGACCGCCCCGGAGGCCATTTCCTACCGGAAGT
TCACCTCTGCCAGCGACGTGTGGAGCTTTGGCATTGTCATGTGGGAGGTGATGACCTATGGCGAGCGGCC
CTACTGGGAGTTGTCCAACCACGAGGTGATGAAAGCCATCAATGATGGCTTCCGGCTCCCCACACCCATG
GACTGCCCCTCCGCCATCTACCAGCTCATGATGCAGTGCTGGCAGCAGGAGCGTGCCCGCCGCCCCAAGT
TCGCTGACATCGTCAGCATCCTGGACAAGCTCATTCGTGCCCCTGACTCCCTCAAGACCCTGGCTGACTT
TGACCCCCGCGTGTCTATCCGGCTCCCCAGCACGAGCGGCTCGGAGGGGGTGCCCTTCCGCACGGTGTCC
GAGTGGCTGGAGTCCATCAAGATGCAGCAGTATACGGAGCACTTCATGGCGGCCGGCTACACTGCCATCG
AGAAGGTGGTGCAGATGACCAACGACGACATCAAGAGGATTGGGGTGCGGCTGCCCGGCCACCAGAAGCG
CATCGCCTACAGCCTGCTGGGACTCAAGGACCAGGTGAACACTGTGGGGATCCCCATCTGA
